>Addgene plasmid #142501 | TFORF0264 | addgene full sequence | sequence record 397272 | Addgene NGS Result
TTAATGTAGTCTTATGCAATACTCTTGTAGTCTTGCAACATGGTAACGATGAGTTAGCAACATGCCTTAC
AAGGAGAGAAAAAGCACCGTGCATGCCGATTGGTGGAAGTAAGGTGGTACGATCGTGCCTTATTAGGAAG
GCAACAGACGGGTCTGACATGGATTGGACGAACCACTGAATTGCCGCATTGCAGAGATATTGTATTTAAG
TGCCTAGCTCGATACATAAACGGGTCTCTCTGGTTAGACCAGATCTGAGCCTGGGAGCTCTCTGGCTAAC
TAGGGAACCCACTGCTTAAGCCTCAATAAAGCTTGCCTTGAGTGCTTCAAGTAGTGTGTGCCCGTCTGTT
GTGTGACTCTGGTAACTAGAGATCCCTCAGACCCTTTTAGTCAGTGTGGAAAATCTCTAGCAGTGGCGCC
CGAACAGGGACTTGAAAGCGAAAGGGAAACCAGAGGAGCTCTCTCGACGCAGGACTCGGCTTGCTGAAGC
GCGCACGGCAAGAGGCGAGGGGCGGCGACTGGTGAGTACGCCAAAAATTTTGACTAGCGGAGGCTAGAAG
GAGAGAGATGGGTGCGAGAGCGTCAGTATTAAGCGGGGGAGAATTAGATCGCGATGGGAAAAAATTCGGT
TAAGGCCAGGGGGAAAGAAAAAATATAAATTAAAACATATAGTATGGGCAAGCAGGGAGCTAGAACGATT
CGCAGTTAATCCTGGCCTGTTAGAAACATCAGAAGGCTGTAGACAAATACTGGGACAGCTACAACCATCC
CTTCAGACAGGATCAGAAGAACTTAGATCATTATATAATACAGTAGCAACCCTCTATTGTGTGCATCAAA
GGATAGAGATAAAAGACACCAAGGAAGCTTTAGACAAGATAGAGGAAGAGCAAAACAAAAGTAAGACCAC
CGCACAGCAAGCGGCCGCTGATCTTCAGACCTGGAGGAGGAGATATGAGGGACAATTGGAGAAGTGAATT
ATATAAATATAAAGTAGTAAAAATTGAACCATTAGGAGTAGCACCCACCAAGGCAAAGAGAAGAGTGGTG
CAGAGAGAAAAAAGAGCAGTGGGAATAGGAGCTTTGTTCCTTGGGTTCTTGGGAGCAGCAGGAAGCACTA
TGGGCGCAGCGTCAATGACGCTGACGGTACAGGCCAGACAATTATTGTCTGGTATAGTGCAGCAGCAGAA
CAATTTGCTGAGGGCTATTGAGGCGCAACAGCATCTGTTGCAACTCACAGTCTGGGGCATCAAGCAGCTC
CAGGCAAGAATCCTGGCTGTGGAAAGATACCTAAAGGATCAACAGCTCCTGGGGATTTGGGGTTGCTCTG
GAAAACTCATTTGCACCACTGCTGTGCCTTGGAATGCTAGTTGGAGTAATAAATCTCTGGAACAGATTTG
GAATCACACGACCTGGATGGAGTGGGACAGAGAAATTAACAATTACACAAGCTTAATACACTCCTTAATT
GAAGAATCGCAAAACCAGCAAGAAAAGAATGAACAAGAATTATTGGAATTAGATAAATGGGCAAGTTTGT
GGAATTGGTTTAACATAACAAATTGGCTGTGGTATATAAAATTATTCATAATGATAGTAGGAGGCTTGGT
AGGTTTAAGAATAGTTTTTGCTGTACTTTCTATAGTGAATAGAGTTAGGCAGGGATATTCACCATTATCG
TTTCAGACCCACCTCCCAACCCCGAGGGGACCCATGCATTGCATCTCAATTAGTCAGCAACCAGGTGTGG
AAAGTCCCCAGGCTCCCCAGCAGGCAGAAGTATGCAAAGCATGCGTCTCAATTAGTCAGCAACCATAGTC
CCGCCCCTAACTCCGCCCATCCCGCCCCTAACTCCGCCCAGTTCCGCCCATTCTCCGCCCCATGGCTGAC
TAATTTTTTTTATTTATGCAGAGGCCGAGGCCGCCTCGGCCTCTGAGCTATTCCAGAAGTAGTGAGGAGG
CTTTTTTGGAGGCCTAGGCTTTTGCAAAAAGCTTTCTAGAGGTACCACCGGAGCTTACCATGACCGAGTA
CAAGCCCACGGTGCGCCTCGCCACCCGCGACGACGTCCCCAGGGCCGTACGCACCCTCGCCGCCGCGTTC
GCCGACTACCCCGCCACGCGCCACACCGTCGATCCGGACCGCCACATCGAGCGGGTCACCGAGCTGCAAG
AACTCTTCCTCACGCGCGTCGGGCTCGACATCGGCAAGGTGTGGGTCGCGGACGACGGCGCCGCCGTGGC
GGTCTGGACCACGCCGGAGAGCGTCGAAGCGGGGGCGGTGTTCGCCGAGATCGGCCCGCGCATGGCCGAG
TTGAGCGGTTCCCGGCTGGCCGCGCAGCAACAGATGGAAGGCCTCCTGGCGCCGCACCGGCCCAAGGAGC
CCGCGTGGTTCCTGGCCACCGTCGGCGTCTCGCCCGACCACCAGGGCAAGGGTCTGGGCAGCGCCGTCGT
GCTCCCCGGAGTGGAGGCGGCCGAGCGCGCCGGGGTGCCCGCCTTCCTGGAGACCTCCGCGCCCCGCAAC
CTCCCCTTCTACGAGCGGCTCGGCTTCACCGTCACCGCCGACGTCGAGGTGCCCGAAGGACCGCGCACCT
GGTGCATGACCCGCAAGCCCGGTGCCAGTTAACGAATTCTAGATCTTGAGACAAATGGCAGTATTCATCC
ACAATTTTAAAAGAAAAGGGGGGATTGGGGGGTACAGTGCAGGGGAAAGAATAGTAGACATAATAGCAAC
AGACATACAAACTAAAGAATTACAAAAACAAATTACAAAAATTCAAAATTTTCGGGTTTATTACAGGGAC
AGCAGAGATCCACTTTGGCGCCGGCTCGAGGCCTGCAGGTGCAAAGATGGATAAAGTTTTAAACAGAGAG
GAATCTTTGCAGCTAATGGACCTTCTAGGTCTTGAAAGGAGTGGGAATTGGCTCCGGTGCCCGTCAGTGG
GCAGAGCGCACATCGCCCACAGTCCCCGAGAAGTTGGGGGGAGGGGTCGGCAATTGAACCGGTGCCTAGA
GAAGGTGGCGCGGGGTAAACTGGGAAAGTGATGTCGTGTACTGGCTCCGCCTTTTTCCCGAGGGTGGGGG
AGAACCGTATATAAGTGCAGTAGTCGCCGTGAACGTTCTTTTTCGCAACGGGTTTGCCGCCAGAACACAG
GTAAGTGCCGTGTGTGGTTCCCGCGGGCCTGGCCTCTTTACGGGTTATGGCCCTTGCGTGCCTTGAATTA
CTTCCACCTGGCTGCAGTACGTGATTCTTGATCCCGAGCTTCGGGTTGGAAGTGGGTGGGAGAGTTCGAG
GCCTTGCGCTTAAGGAGCCCCTTCGCCTCGTGCTTGAGTTGAGGCCTGGCCTGGGCGCTGGGGCCGCCGC
GTGCGAATCTGGTGGCACCTTCGCGCCTGTCTCGCTGCTTTCGATAAGTCTCTAGCCATTTAAAATTTTT
GATGACCTGCTGCGACGCTTTTTTTCTGGCAAGATAGTCTTGTAAATGCGGGCCAAGATCTGCACACTGG
TATTTCGGTTTTTGGGGCCGCGGGCGGCGACGGGGCCCGTGCGTCCCAGCGCACATGTTCGGCGAGGCGG
GGCCTGCGAGCGCGGCCACCGAGAATCGGACGGGGGTAGTCTCAAGCTGGCCGGCCTGCTCTGGTGCCTG
GCCTCGCGCCGCCGTGTATCGCCCCGCCCTGGGCGGCAAGGCTGGCCCGGTCGGCACCAGTTGCGTGAGC
GGAAAGATGGCCGCTTCCCGGCCCTGCTGCAGGGAGCTCAAAATGGAGGACGCGGCGCTCGGGAGAGCGG
GCGGGTGAGTCACCCACACAAAGGAAAAGGGCCTTTCCGTCCTCAGCCGTCGCTTCATGTGACTCCACGG
AGTACCGGGCGCCGTCCAGGCACCTCGATTAGTTCTCGAGCTTTTGGAGTACGTCGTCTTTAGGTTGGGG
GGAGGGGTTTTATGCGATGGAGTTTCCCCACACTGAGTGGGTGGAGACTGAAGTTAGGCCAGCTTGGCAC
TTGATGTAATTCTCCTTGGAATTTGCCCTTTTTGAGTTTGGATCTTGGTTCATTCTCAAGCCTCAGACAG
TGGTTCAAAGTTTTTTTCTTCCATTTCAGGTGTCGTGAGGCTAGCACCGCCACCATGTTTTCACCTCCTG
TGAGCAGTGGGAAAAATGGACCAACTTCTTTGGCAAGTGGACATTTTACTGGCTCAAATGTAGAAGACAG
AAGTAGCTCAGGGTCCTGGGGGAATGGAGGACATCCAAGCCCGTCCAGGAACTATGGAGATGGGACTCCC
TATGACCACATGACCAGCAGGGACCTTGGGTCACATGACAATCTCTCTCCACCTTTTGTCAATTCCAGAA
TACAAAGTAAAACAGAAAGGGGCTCATACTCATCTTATGGGAGAGAATCAAACTTACAGGGTTGCCACCA
GCAGAGTCTCCTTGGAGGTGACATGGATATGGGCAACCCAGGAACCCTTTCGCCCACCAAACCTGGTTCC
CAGTACTATCAGTATTCTAGCAATAATCCCCGAAGGAGGCCTCTTCACAGTAGTGCCATGGAGGTACAGA
CAAAGAAAGTTCGAAAAGTTCCTCCAGGTTTGCCATCTTCAGTCTATGCTCCATCAGCAAGCACTGCCGA
CTACAATAGGGACTCGCCAGGCTATCCTTCCTCCAAACCAGCAACCAGCACTTTCCCTAGCTCCTTCTTC
ATGCAAGATGGCCATCACAGCAGTGACCCTTGGAGCTCCTCCAGTGGGATGAATCAGCCTGGCTATGCAG
GAATGTTGGGCAACTCTTCTCATATTCCACAGTCCAGCAGCTACTGTAGCCTGCATCCACATGAACGTTT
GAGCTATCCATCACACTCCTCAGCAGACATCAATTCCAGTCTTCCTCCGATGTCCACTTTCCATCGTAGT
GGTACAAACCATTACAGCACCTCTTCCTGTACGCCTCCTGCCAACGGGACAGACAGTATAATGGCAAATA
GAGGAAGCGGGGCAGCCGGCAGCTCCCAGACTGGAGATGCTCTGGGGAAAGCACTTGCTTCGATCTATTC
TCCAGATCACACTAACAACAGCTTTTCATCAAACCCTTCAACTCCTGTTGGCTCTCCTCCATCTCTCTCA
GCAGGCACAGCTGTTTGGTCTAGAAATGGAGGACAGGCCTCATCGTCTCCTAATTATGAAGGACCCTTAC
ACTCTTTGCAAAGCCGAATTGAAGATCGTTTAGAAAGACTGGATGATGCTATTCATGTTCTCCGGAACCA
TGCAGTGGGCCCATCCACAGCTATGCCTGGTGGTCATGGGGACATGCATGGAATCATTGGACCTTCTCAT
AATGGAGCCATGGGTGGTCTGGGCTCAGGGTATGGAACCGGCCTTCTTTCAGCCAACAGACATTCACTCA
TGGTGGGGACCCATCGTGAAGATGGCGTGGCCCTGAGAGGCAGCCATTCTCTTCTGCCAAACCAGGTTCC
GGTTCCACAGCTTCCTGTCCAGTCTGCGACTTCCCCTGACCTGAACCCACCCCAGGACCCTTACAGAGGC
ATGCCACCAGGACTACAGGGGCAGAGTGTCTCCTCTGGCAGCTCTGAGATCAAATCCGATGACGAGGGTG
ATGAGAACCTGCAAGACACGAAATCTTCGGAGGACAAGAAATTAGATGACGACAAGAAGGATATCAAATC
AATTACTAGGTCAAGATCTAGCAATAATGACGATGAGGACCTGACACCAGAGCAGAAGGCAGAGCGTGAG
AAGGAGCGGAGGATGGCCAACAATGCCCGAGAGCGTCTGCGGGTCCGTGACATCAACGAGGCTTTCAAAG
AGCTCGGCCGCATGGTGCAGCTCCACCTCAAGAGTGACAAGCCCCAGACCAAGCTCCTGATCCTCCACCA
GGCGGTGGCCGTCATCCTCAGTCTGGAGCAGCAAGTCCGAGAAAGGAATCTGAATCCGAAAGCTGCGTGT
CTGAAAAGAAGGGAGGAAGAGAAGGTGTCCTCAGAGCCTCCCCCTCTCTCCTTGGCCGGCCCACACCCTG
GAATGGGAGACGCATCGAATCACATGGGACAGATGTAGTAATGAACTAGTCCGTAACTTGAAAGTATTTC
GATTTCTTGGCTTTATATATCTTGTGGAAAGGACGACCCTGTTACCCGCTCGAATCAACCACGCGTTAAG
TCGACAATCAACCTCTGGATTACAAAATTTGTGAAAGATTGACTGGTATTCTTAACTATGTTGCTCCTTT
TACGCTATGTGGATACGCTGCTTTAATGCCTTTGTATCATGCTATTGCTTCCCGTATGGCTTTCATTTTC
TCCTCCTTGTATAAATCCTGGTTGCTGTCTCTTTATGAGGAGTTGTGGCCCGTTGTCAGGCAACGTGGCG
TGGTGTGCACTGTGTTTGCTGACGCAACCCCCACTGGTTGGGGCATTGCCACCACCTGTCAGCTCCTTTC
CGGGACTTTCGCTTTCCCCCTCCCTATTGCCACGGCGGAACTCATCGCCGCCTGCCTTGCCCGCTGCTGG
ACAGGGGCTCGGCTGTTGGGCACTGACAATTCCGTGGTGTTGTCGGGGAAATCATCGTCCTTTCCTTGGC
TGCTCGCCTGTGTTGCCACCTGGATTCTGCGCGGGACGTCCTTCTGCTACGTCCCTTCGGCCCTCAATCC
AGCGGACCTTCCTTCCCGCGGCCTGCTGCCGGCTCTGCGGCCTCTTCCGCGTCTTCGCCTTCGCCCTCAG
ACGAGTCGGATCTCCCTTTGGGCCGCCTCCCCGCGTCGACTTTAAGACCAATGACTTACAAGGCAGCTGT
AGATCTTAGCCACTTTTTAAAAGAAAAGGGGGGACTGGAAGGGCTAATTCACTCCCAACGAAGACAAGAT
CTGCTTTTTGCTTGTACTGGGTCTCTCTGGTTAGACCAGATCTGAGCCTGGGAGCTCTCTGGCTAACTAG
GGAACCCACTGCTTAAGCCTCAATAAAGCTTGCCTTGAGTGCTTCAAGTAGTGTGTGCCCGTCTGTTGTG
TGACTCTGGTAACTAGAGATCCCTCAGACCCTTTTAGTCAGTGTGGAAAATCTCTAGCAGTACGTATAGT
AGTTCATGTCATCTTATTATTCAGTATTTATAACTTGCAAAGAAATGAATATCAGAGAGTGAGAGGAACT
TGTTTATTGCAGCTTATAATGGTTACAAATAAAGCAATAGCATCACAAATTTCACAAATAAAGCATTTTT
TTCACTGCATTCTAGTTGTGGTTTGTCCAAACTCATCAATGTATCTTATCATGTCTGGCTCTAGCTATCC
CGCCCCTAACTCCGCCCATCCCGCCCCTAACTCCGCCCAGTTCCGCCCATTCTCCGCCCCATGGCTGACT
AATTTTTTTTATTTATGCAGAGGCCGAGGCCGCCTCGGCCTCTGAGCTATTCCAGAAGTAGTGAGGAGGC
TTTTTTGGAGGCCTAGGGACGTACCCAATTCGCCCTATAGTGAGTCGTATTACGCGCGCTCACTGGCCGT
CGTTTTACAACGTCGTGACTGGGAAAACCCTGGCGTTACCCAACTTAATCGCCTTGCAGCACATCCCCCT
TTCGCCAGCTGGCGTAATAGCGAAGAGGCCCGCACCGATCGCCCTTCCCAACAGTTGCGCAGCCTGAATG
GCGAATGGG
[124 nt withheld, positions 7640-7763]
C
[91 nt withheld, positions 7765-7855]
A
[49 nt withheld, positions 7857-7905]
CCTTTGACGTTGGAGTCCACGTTCTTT
[37 nt withheld, positions 7933-7969]
ACCCTATCTCGGTCTATTCTTTTGATTTATAAGGGATTTTGCCGATTTCGGCCTATTGGTTAAAAAATGA
GCTGATTTAACAAAAATTTAACGCGAATTTTAACAAAATATTAACGCTTACAATTTAGGTGGCACTTTTC
GGGGAAATGTGCGCGGAACCCCTATTTGTTTATTTTTCTAAATACATTCAAATATGTATCCGCTCATGAG
ACAATAACCCTGATAAATGCTTCAATAATATTGAAAAAGGAAGAGTATGAGTATTCAACATTTCCGTGTC
GCCCTTATTCCCTTTTTTGCGGCATTTTGCCTTCCTGTTTTTGCTCACCCAGAAACGCTGGTGAAAGTAA
AAGATGCTGAAGATCAGTTGGGTGCACGAGTGGGTTACATCGAACTGGATCTCAACAGCGGTAAGATCCT
TGAGAGTTTTCGCCCCGAAGAACGTTTTCCAATGATGAGCACTTTTAAAGTTCTGCTATGTGGCGCGGTA
TTATCCCGTATTGACGCCGGGCAAGAGCAACTCGGTCGCCGCATACACTATTCTCAGAATGACTTGGTTG
AGTACTCACCAGTCACAGAAAAGCATCTTACGGATGGCATGACAGTAAGAGAATTATGCAGTGCTGCCAT
AACCATGAGTGATAACACTGCGGCCAACTTACTTCTGACAACGATCGGAGGACCGAAGGAGCTAACCGCT
TTTTTGCACAACATGGGGGATCATGTAACTCGCCTTGATCGTTGGGAACCGGAGCTGAATGAAGCCATAC
CAAACGACGAGCGTGACACCACGATGCCTGTAGCAATGGCAACAACGTTGCGCAAACTATTAACTGGCGA
ACTACTTACTCTAGCTTCCCGGCAACAATTAATAGACTGGATGGAGGCGGATAAAGTTGCAGGACCACTT
CTGCGCTCGGCCCTTCCGGCTGGCTGGTTTATTGCTGATAAATCTGGAGCCGGTGAGCGTGGGTCTCGCG
GTATCATTGCAGCACTGGGGCCAGATGGTAAGCCCTCCCGTATCGTAGTTATCTACACGACGGGGAGTCA
GGCAACTATGGATGAACGAAATAGACAGATCGCTGAGATAGGTGCCTCACTGATTAAGCATTGGTAACTG
TCAGACCAAGTTTACTCATATATACTTTAGATTGATTTAAAACTTCATTTTTAATTTAAAAGGATCTAGG
TGAAGATCCTTTTTGATAATCTCATGACCAAAATCCCTTAACGTGAGTTTTCGTTCCACTGAGCGTCAGA
CCCCGTAGAAAAGATCAAAGGATCTTCTTGAGATCCTTTTTTTCTGCGCGTAATCTGCTGCTTGCAAACA
AAAAAACCACCGCTACCAGCGGTGGTTTGTTTGCCGGATCAAGAGCTACCAACTCTTTTTCCGAAGGTAA
CTGGCTTCAGCAGAGCGCAGATACCAAATACTGTTCTTCTAGTGTAGCCGTAGTTAGGCCACCACTTCAA
GAACTCTGTAGCACCGCCTACATACCTCGCTCTGCTAATCCTGTTACCAGTGGCTGCTGCCAGTGGCGAT
AAGTCGTGTCTTACCGGGTTGGACTCAAGACGATAGTTACCGGATAAGGCGCAGCGGTCGGGCTGAACGG
GGGGTTCGTGCACACAGCCCAGCTTGGAGCGAACGACCTACACCGAACTGAGATACCTACAGCGTGAGCT
ATGAGAAAGCGCCACGCTTCCCGAAGGGAGAAAGGCGGACAGGTATCCGGTAAGCGGCAGGGTCGGAACA
GGAGAGCGCACGAGGGAGCTTCCAGGGGGAAACGCCTGGTATCTTTATAGTCCTGTCGGGTTTCGCCACC
TCTGACTTGAGCGTCGATTTTTGTGATGCTCGTCAGGGGGGCGGAGCCTATGGAAAAACGCCAGCAACGC
GGCCTTTTTACGGTTCCTGGCCTTTTGCTGGCCTTTTGCTCACATGTTCTTTCCTGCGTTATCCCCTGAT
TCTGTGGATAACCGTATTACCGCCTTTGAGTGAGCTGATACCGCTCGCCGCAGCCGAACGACCGAGCGCA
GCGAGTCAGTGAGCGAGGAAGCGGAAGAGCGCCCAATACGCAAACCGCCTCTCCCCGCGCGTTGGCCGAT
TCATTAATGCAGCTGGCACGACAGGTTTCCCGACTGGAAAGCGGGCAGTGAGCGCAACGCAATTAATGTG
AGTTAGCTCACTCATTAGGCACCCCAGGCTTTACACTTTATGCTTCCGGCTCGTATGTTGTGTGGAATTG
TGAGCGGATAACAATTTCACACAGGAAACAGCTATGACCATGATTACGCCAAGCGCGCAATTAACCCTCA
CTAAAGGGAACAAAAGCTGGAGCTGCAAGC
Features (pLannotate 1.2.2; 31 found; start..end, strand, type, name):
      5..231     +  promoter       RSV promoter: Rous sarcoma virus enhancer/promoter
    232..412     +  LTR            5' LTR (truncated): truncated 5' long terminal repeat (LTR) from HIV-1
    459..584     +  misc_feature   HIV-1 Ψ: packaging signal of human immunodeficiency virus type 1
    568..931     +  CDS            HIV-1 gag (fragment): gag protein from human immunodeficiency virus 1; gag
   1077..1310    +  misc_feature   RRE: The Rev response element (RRE) of HIV-1 allows for Rev-dependent mRNA export from the nucleus to the cytoplasm.
   1687..1713    +  CDS            Rev (fragment): human immunodeficiency virus 1 (HIV-1) Rev protein; rev; enhances nuclear export of unspliced and incompletely spliced viral mRNAs
   1720..1743    +  promoter       SV40 promoter (fragment): SV40 early promoter
   1744..1815    +  promoter       SV40 promoter (fragment): SV40 enhancer and early promoter
   1839..1974    +  rep_origin     SV40 ori: SV40 origin of replication
   2020..2616    +  CDS            PuroR (fragment): puromycin N-acetyltransferase; pac from Streptomyces; confers resistance to puromycin
   2665..2782    +  misc_feature   cPPT/CTS: central polypurine tract and central termination sequence of HIV-1
   2847..2913    +  CDS            small t antigen (fragment): SV40 (simian virus 40) small t antigen
   2920..4098    +  promoter       EF-1α promoter: strong constitutive promoter for human elongation factor EF-1α
   4109..6055    +  CDS            TCF4: ITF2_HUMAN - Also known as BHLHB19, ITF2, SEF2. Experimental evidence at protein level: Swiss-Prot protein existence level 1. Transcription factor that binds to the immunoglobulin enhancer Mu-E5/KE5-motif. Involved in the initiation of neuronal differentiation. Activates transcription by binding to the E box (5'- CANNTG-3'). Binds to the E-box present in the somatostatin receptor 2 initiator element (SSTR2-INR) to activate transcription (By similarity). Preferentially binds to either 5'-ACANNTGT-3' or 5'- CCANNTGG-3'. From Homo sapiens (Human).
   6071..6124    +  promoter       U6 promoter (fragment): RNA polymerase III promoter for human U6 snRNA
   6166..6754    +  misc_feature   WPRE: woodchuck hepatitis virus posttranscriptional regulatory element
   6805..6824    +  misc_feature   cPPT/CTS (fragment): central polypurine tract and central termination sequence of HIV-1
   6826..7059    +  LTR            3' LTR (ΔU3): self-inactivating 3' long terminal repeat (LTR) from HIV-1
   7137..7258    +  polyA_signal   SV40 poly(A) signal: SV40 polyadenylation signal
   7298..7433    +  rep_origin     SV40 ori: SV40 origin of replication
   7454..7472    -  promoter       T7 promoter: promoter for bacteriophage T7 RNA polymerase
   7480..7635    +  CDS            lacZα (fragment): LacZα fragment of β-galactosidase; lacZ fragment
   7640..8068    +  rep_origin     f1 ori (sequence partly withheld): f1 bacteriophage origin of replication; arrow indicates direction of (+) strand synthesis
   8121..8225    +  promoter       AmpR promoter: bla
   8226..9086    +  CDS            AmpR: β-lactamase; bla; confers resistance to ampicillin, carbenicillin, and related antibiotics
   9257..9845    +  rep_origin     ori: high-copy-number ColE1/pMB1/pBR322/pUC origin of replication
  10028..10120   +  CDS            lacI (fragment): lac repressor; lacI; The lac repressor binds to the lac operator to inhibit transcription in E. coli. This inhibition can be relieved by adding lactose or isopropyl-β-D-thiogalactopyranoside (IPTG).
  10133..10154   +  protein_bind   CAP binding site: CAP binding activates transcription in the presence of cAMP. E. coli catabolite activator protein
  10169..10199   +  promoter       lac promoter: promoter for the E. coli lac operon
  10207..10223   +  protein_bind   lac operator: The lac repressor binds to the lac operator to inhibit transcription in E. coli. This inhibition can be relieved by adding lactose or isopropyl-β-D-thiogalactopyranoside (IPTG). lac repressor encoded by lacI
  10268..10286   +  promoter       T3 promoter: promoter for bacteriophage T3 RNA polymerase
