[The description below was written by a language model from this plasmid's Addgene catalogue record and pLannotate feature annotations shown in this document.]
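Description:
TFORF0264 is a lentiviral mammalian expression plasmid built on the pLX_TRC317 backbone and carrying the human TCF4 open reading frame. It is one member of a barcoded transcription factor ORF collection. It is maintained in E. coli through a high-copy ColE1/pUC-type origin with ampicillin resistance (β-lactamase). An f1 origin and remnants of a lac/lacZα cloning region flanked by T7 and T3 promoters also sit in the bacterial portion. The depositor notes that the plasmid may recombine, which is consistent with the repeated LTR sequences typical of lentiviral vectors.

The viral cassette follows a third-generation, self-inactivating design. An RSV promoter drives a truncated HIV-1 5' LTR, followed by the Ψ packaging signal with a gag fragment, the Rev response element for Rev-dependent nuclear export of the genomic RNA, a cPPT/CTS element, and a ΔU3 3' LTR followed by an SV40 polyadenylation signal. Inside the LTRs there are two expression units. An SV40 early promoter/origin region drives puromycin N-acetyltransferase for selection of transduced cells. A full-length EF-1α promoter drives TCF4, an E-box-binding basic helix-loop-helix transcription factor implicated in neuronal differentiation. A WPRE downstream of the ORF enhances transcript stability and expression.

According to the catalogue entry, each construct in the series carries a unique 24-bp barcode. The feature table does not annotate this barcode, although a short stretch between the ORF and the WPRE, partly matched to a U6 promoter fragment, is unassigned. The barcode allows the overexpressed factor to be identified in pooled screens, such as directed differentiation screens.
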