Addgene plasmid #142501: TFORF0264
Purpose: Lentiviral vector for overexpressing transcription factor ORFs with unique 24-bp barcodes. Barcodes facilitate identification of transcription factors in pooled screens.
Depositing lab: Feng Zhang. Depositing organization: Broad Institute. Publication: A transcription factor atlas of directed differentiation. Joung J, Ma S, Tay T, Geiger-Schuller KR, Kirchgatterer PC, Verdine VK, Guo B, Arias-Garcia MA, Allen WE, Singh A, Kuksenko O, Abudayyeh OO, Gootenberg JS, Fu Z, Macrae RK, Buenrostro JD, Regev A, Zhang F. Cell. 2023 Jan 5;186(1):209-229.e26. doi: 10.1016/j.cell.2022.11.026. PubMed 36608654.
Backbone
  Vector backbone: pLX_TRC317
  Backbone manufacturer: Broad Institute Genetic Perturbation Platform
  Backbone size w/o insert (bp): 8264
  Vector type: Mammalian Expression, Lentiviral
  Selectable markers: Puromycin
Growth in bacteria
  Bacterial resistance: Ampicillin, 100 μg/mL
  Growth temperature: 37°C
  Growth strain: NEB Stable
  Copy number: High Copy
Gene/Insert
  Gene/Insert name: TCF4
  Species: H. sapiens (human)
  Insert size (bp): 2045
  Entrez Gene: TCF4 (a.k.a. CDG2T, E2-2, FCD2, FECD3, ITF-2, ITF2, PTHS, SEF-2, SEF2, SEF2-1, SEF2-1A, SEF2-1B, SEF2-1D, TCF-4, bHLHb19)
  Promoter: EF1a
  Cloning method: Unknown
  Sequencing primers: 5′ GGGTGGAGACTGAAGTTAGGCCAG; 3′ CACATAGCGTAAAAGGAGCAACATAG
Terms and licenses: Academic/Nonprofit Terms; Industry Terms: Not Available to Industry
Depositor comments: NM_001243227,XM_005266744,XM_005266743,XM_005266739,ENST00000636400,ENST00000568673,ENST00000537578 . The transcription factor ORF portion of this plasmid was synthesized by Genewiz. Please test multiple small colonies in case of plasmid recombination. To make this collection available in a timely manner, a portion of this collection was not fully sequenced by Addgene. If an Addgene verified full plasmid sequence is not available, please contact us prior to placing an order to request the full sequence.
How to cite: TFORF0264 was a gift from Feng Zhang (Addgene plasmid # 142501 ; http://n2t.net/addgene:142501 ; RRID:Addgene_142501)
