>Addgene plasmid #142501 | TFORF0264 | depositor partial sequence | sequence record 279641 | Insert
ACCGCCACCATGTTTTCACCTCCTGTGAGCAGTGGGAAAAATGGACCAACTTCTTTGGCAAGTGGACATT
TTACTGGCTCAAATGTAGAAGACAGAAGTAGCTCAGGGTCCTGGGGGAATGGAGGACATCCAAGCCCGTC
CAGGAACTATGGAGATGGGACTCCCTATGACCACATGACCAGCAGGGACCTTGGGTCACATGACAATCTC
TCTCCACCTTTTGTCAATTCCAGAATACAAAGTAAAACAGAAAGGGGCTCATACTCATCTTATGGGAGAG
AATCAAACTTACAGGGTTGCCACCAGCAGAGTCTCCTTGGAGGTGACATGGATATGGGCAACCCAGGAAC
CCTTTCGCCCACCAAACCTGGTTCCCAGTACTATCAGTATTCTAGCAATAATCCCCGAAGGAGGCCTCTT
CACAGTAGTGCCATGGAGGTACAGACAAAGAAAGTTCGAAAAGTTCCTCCAGGTTTGCCATCTTCAGTCT
ATGCTCCATCAGCAAGCACTGCCGACTACAATAGGGACTCGCCAGGCTATCCTTCCTCCAAACCAGCAAC
CAGCACTTTCCCTAGCTCCTTCTTCATGCAAGATGGCCATCACAGCAGTGACCCTTGGAGCTCCTCCAGT
GGGATGAATCAGCCTGGCTATGCAGGAATGTTGGGCAACTCTTCTCATATTCCACAGTCCAGCAGCTACT
GTAGCCTGCATCCACATGAACGTTTGAGCTATCCATCACACTCCTCAGCAGACATCAATTCCAGTCTTCC
TCCGATGTCCACTTTCCATCGTAGTGGTACAAACCATTACAGCACCTCTTCCTGTACGCCTCCTGCCAAC
GGGACAGACAGTATAATGGCAAATAGAGGAAGCGGGGCAGCCGGCAGCTCCCAGACTGGAGATGCTCTGG
GGAAAGCACTTGCTTCGATCTATTCTCCAGATCACACTAACAACAGCTTTTCATCAAACCCTTCAACTCC
TGTTGGCTCTCCTCCATCTCTCTCAGCAGGCACAGCTGTTTGGTCTAGAAATGGAGGACAGGCCTCATCG
TCTCCTAATTATGAAGGACCCTTACACTCTTTGCAAAGCCGAATTGAAGATCGTTTAGAAAGACTGGATG
ATGCTATTCATGTTCTCCGGAACCATGCAGTGGGCCCATCCACAGCTATGCCTGGTGGTCATGGGGACAT
GCATGGAATCATTGGACCTTCTCATAATGGAGCCATGGGTGGTCTGGGCTCAGGGTATGGAACCGGCCTT
CTTTCAGCCAACAGACATTCACTCATGGTGGGGACCCATCGTGAAGATGGCGTGGCCCTGAGAGGCAGCC
ATTCTCTTCTGCCAAACCAGGTTCCGGTTCCACAGCTTCCTGTCCAGTCTGCGACTTCCCCTGACCTGAA
CCCACCCCAGGACCCTTACAGAGGCATGCCACCAGGACTACAGGGGCAGAGTGTCTCCTCTGGCAGCTCT
GAGATCAAATCCGATGACGAGGGTGATGAGAACCTGCAAGACACGAAATCTTCGGAGGACAAGAAATTAG
ATGACGACAAGAAGGATATCAAATCAATTACTAGGTCAAGATCTAGCAATAATGACGATGAGGACCTGAC
ACCAGAGCAGAAGGCAGAGCGTGAGAAGGAGCGGAGGATGGCCAACAATGCCCGAGAGCGTCTGCGGGTC
CGTGACATCAACGAGGCTTTCAAAGAGCTCGGCCGCATGGTGCAGCTCCACCTCAAGAGTGACAAGCCCC
AGACCAAGCTCCTGATCCTCCACCAGGCGGTGGCCGTCATCCTCAGTCTGGAGCAGCAAGTCCGAGAAAG
GAATCTGAATCCGAAAGCTGCGTGTCTGAAAAGAAGGGAGGAAGAGAAGGTGTCCTCAGAGCCTCCCCCT
CTCTCCTTGGCCGGCCCACACCCTGGAATGGGAGACGCATCGAATCACATGGGACAGATGTAGTAATGAA
CTAGTCCGTAACTTGAAAGTATTTCGATTTCTTGGCTTTATATATCTTGTGGAAAGGACGACCCTGTTAC
CCGCTCGAATCAACC
