>Addgene plasmid #142501 | TFORF0264 | depositor partial sequence | sequence record 279642 | Barcode
CCCTGTTACCCGCTCGAATCAACC
